>Addgene plasmid #215403 | BcC _pET29b | addgene full sequence | sequence record 433775 | Addgene NGS Result
CGGACCAGACGACTCGCACAATGGCTGTCCCCAGCTAGAGCAGCCTTTACGACTGTTGCGCTTGCCGCTG
CCTGCCTCAGTGCCCCTGCAATTGCGGCGGATTATGCCAAAGGGCCTGCGCCTACAGTGGCTCTTTTAAC
TGCCCCTGCCGGTCCATATCAAACAGCCACATATAAAATCGCTACGGCAGATGCTAAAGCCTTTAATTAT
GGGGGTGCTACGGTTCATTACCCCGTAGCTAAAGCACCAGGTGAGACTTTTGGCGTAGTGGTTATGGTGC
CAGGATTTCTGGCTTTTCAGGCAGTTTATGACTGGCTTGTTAGCCGGGTGGCGTCACATGGCTTTGTCGT
AGTTAACATGGACACGGTGGGACGCGGCGACTATCCGGACGAACGCGCTGAACAAGCTGCAGGCGCTCTT
CGCCACGTGGTGTCCCTTGCCCAGGGCGGTACGGCCCCTTACGCTCCGGTCGCGGACACCAGCCGTCGGG
CTGTCATGGGTAATTCAATGGGCGGAGGTGCCAGTCTTAGTGCTGCTGTTGCCGATCCAACCTTAAAAGC
TGTCGTAGCTCTGCAGCCTTGGCACACAACCAAGAGTTTCACCGGTGTAGCCTCACCCACGTTAGTCGTT
GCCTGCGAAAAGGATTCCATTGCCCCGAACAAATCACATTCGGACGTTTTTTATAATAGCTTGTCAGCTG
CGCTGCCACGTGCAGAGATCGAGATGCGTGGTGCAGGCCATTTATGCGCGACGTTTCTTGCAACAGCCGC
ACAGAAAACGACAATGGCCAAGAGTTCCGTCGCGTGGTTAAAACGGTTTCTCGACAACGACATGCGGTAC
GACGCAATGGTTAAAGGCGGCATAGATCAAGGGGAATTTTCCAGATTCGTCGTTCAGGGCTTTCTCGAGC
ACCACCACCACCACCACTGAGATCCGGCTGCTAACAAAGCCCGAAAGGAAGCTGAGTTGGCTGCTGCCAC
CGCTGAGCAATAACTAGCATAACCCCTTGGGGCCTCTAAACGGGTCTTGAGGGGTTTTTTGCTGAAAGGA
GGAACTATATCCGGATTGGCGAATGGG
[124 nt withheld, positions 1078-1201]
C
[91 nt withheld, positions 1203-1293]
A
[49 nt withheld, positions 1295-1343]
CCTTTGACGTTGGAGTCCACGTTCTTT
[37 nt withheld, positions 1371-1407]
ACCCTATCTCGGTCTATTCTTTTGATTTATAAGGGATTTTGCCGATTTCGGCCTATTGGTTAAAAAATGA
GCTGATTTAACAAAAATTTAACGCGAATTTTAACAAAATATTAACGCTTACAATTTAGGTGGCACTTTTC
GGGGAAATGTGCGCGGAACCCCTATTTGTTTATTTTTCTAAATACATTCAAATATGTATCCGCTCATGAA
TTAATTCTTAGAAAAACTCATCGAGCATCAAATGAAACTGCAATTTATTCATATCAGGATTATCAATACC
ATATTTTTGAAAAAGCCGTTTCTGTAATGAAGGAGAAAACTCACCGAGGCAGTTCCATAGGATGGCAAGA
TCCTGGTATCGGTCTGCGATTCCGACTCGTCCAACATCAATACAACCTATTAATTTCCCCTCGTCAAAAA
TAAGGTTATCAAGTGAGAAATCACCATGAGTGACGACTGAATCCGGTGAGAATGGCAAAAGTTTATGCAT
TTCTTTCCAGACTTGTTCAACAGGCCAGCCATTACGCTCGTCATCAAAATCACTCGCATCAACCAAACCG
TTATTCATTCGTGATTGCGCCTGAGCGAGACGAAATACGCGATCGCTGTTAAAAGGACAATTACAAACAG
GAATCGAATGCAACCGGCGCAGGAACACTGCCAGCGCATCAACAATATTTTCACCTGAATCAGGATATTC
TTCTAATACCTGGAATGCTGTTTTCCCGGGGATCGCAGTGGTGAGTAACCATGCATCATCAGGAGTACGG
ATAAAATGCTTGATGGTCGGAAGAGGCATAAATTCCGTCAGCCAGTTTAGTCTGACCATCTCATCTGTAA
CATCATTGGCAACGCTACCTTTGCCATGTTTCAGAAACAACTCTGGCGCATCGGGCTTCCCATACAATCG
ATAGATTGTCGCACCTGATTGCCCGACATTATCGCGAGCCCATTTATACCCATATAAATCAGCATCCATG
TTGGAATTTAATCGCGGCCTAGAGCAAGACGTTTCCCGTTGAATATGGCTCATAACACCCCTTGTATTAC
TGTTTATGTAAGCAGACAGTTTTATTGTTCATGACCAAAATCCCTTAACGTGAGTTTTCGTTCCACTGAG
CGTCAGACCCCGTAGAAAAGATCAAAGGATCTTCTTGAGATCCTTTTTTTCTGCGCGTAATCTGCTGCTT
GCAAACAAAAAAACCACCGCTACCAGCGGTGGTTTGTTTGCCGGATCAAGAGCTACCAACTCTTTTTCCG
AAGGTAACTGGCTTCAGCAGAGCGCAGATACCAAATACTGTCCTTCTAGTGTAGCCGTAGTTAGGCCACC
ACTTCAAGAACTCTGTAGCACCGCCTACATACCTCGCTCTGCTAATCCTGTTACCAGTGGCTGCTGCCAG
TGGCGATAAGTCGTGTCTTACCGGGTTGGACTCAAGACGATAGTTACCGGATAAGGCGCAGCGGTCGGGC
TGAACGGGGGGTTCGTGCACACAGCCCAGCTTGGAGCGAACGACCTACACCGAACTGAGATACCTACAGC
GTGAGCTATGAGAAAGCGCCACGCTTCCCGAAGGGAGAAAGGCGGACAGGTATCCGGTAAGCGGCAGGGT
CGGAACAGGAGAGCGCACGAGGGAGCTTCCAGGGGGAAACGCCTGGTATCTTTATAGTCCTGTCGGGTTT
CGCCACCTCTGACTTGAGCGTCGATTTTTGTGATGCTCGTCAGGGGGGCGGAGCCTATGGAAAAACGCCA
GCAACGCGGCCTTTTTACGGTTCCTGGCCTTTTGCTGGCCTTTTGCTCACATGTTCTTTCCTGCGTTATC
CCCTGATTCTGTGGATAACCGTATTACCGCCTTTGAGTGAGCTGATACCGCTCGCCGCAGCCGAACGACC
GAGCGCAGCGAGTCAGTGAGCGAGGAAGCGGAAGAGCGCCTGATGCGGTATTTTCTCCTTACGCATCTGT
GCGGTATTTCACACCGCAATGGTGCACTCTCAGTACAATCTGCTCTGATGCCGCATAGTTAAGCCAGTAT
ACACTCCGCTATCGCTACGTGACTGGGTCATGGCTGCGCCCCGACACCCGCCAACACCCGCTGACGCGCC
CTGACGGGCTTGTCTGCTCCCGGCATCCGCTTACAGACAAGCTGTGACCGTCTCCGGGAGCTGCATGTGT
CAGAGGTTTTCACCGTCATCACCGAAACGCGCGAGGCAGCTGCGGTAAAGCTCATCAGCGTGGTCGTGAA
GCGATTCACAGATGTCTGCCTGTTCATCCGCGTCCAGCTCGTTGAGTTTCTCCAGAAGCGTTAATGTCTG
GCTTCTGATAAAGCGGGCCATGTTAAGGGCGGTTTTTTCCTGTTTGGTCACTGATGCCTCCGTGTAAGGG
GGATTTCTGTTCATGGGGGTAATGATACCGATGAAACGAGAGAGGATGCTCACGATACGGGTTACTGATG
ATGAACATGCCCGGTTACTGGAACGTTGTGAGGGTAAACAACTGGCGGTATGGATGCGGCGGGACCAGAG
AAAAATCACTCAGGGTCAATGCCAGCGCTTCGTTAATACAGATGTAGGTGTTCCACAGGGTAGCCAGCAG
CATCCTGCGATGCAGATCCGGAACATAATGGTGCAGGGCGCTGACTTCCGCGTTTCCAGACTTTACGAAA
CACGGAAACCGAAGACCATTCATGTTGTTGCTCAGGTCGCAGACGTTTTGCAGCAGCAGTCGCTTCACGT
TCGCTCGCGTATCGGTGATTCATTCTGCTAACCAGTAAGGCAACCCCGCCAGCCTAGCCGGGTCCTCAAC
GACAGGAGCACGATCATGCGCACCCGTGGGGCCGCCATGCCGGCGATAATGGCCTGCTTCTCGCCGAAAC
GTTTGGTGGCGGGACCAGTGACGAAGGCTTGAGCGAGGGCGTGCAAGATTCCGAATACCGCAAGCGACAG
GCCGATCATCGTCGCGCTCCAGCGAAAGCGGTCCTCGCCGAAAATGACCCAGAGCGCTGCCGGCACCTGT
CCTACGAGTTGCATGATAAAGAAGACAGTCATAAGTGCGGCGACGATAGTCATGCCCCGCGCCCACCGGA
AGGAGCTGACTGGGTTGAAGGCTCTCAAGGGCATCGGTCGAGATCCCGGTGCCTAATGAGTGAGCTAACT
TACATTAATTGCGTTGCGCTCACTGCCCGCTTTCCAGTCGGGAAACCTGTCGTGCCAGCTGCATTAATGA
ATCGGCCAACGCGCGGGGAGAGGCGGTTTGCGTATTGGGCGCCAGGGTGGTTTTTCTTTTCACCAGTGAG
ACGGGCAACAGCTGATTGCCCTTCACCGCCTGGCCCTGAGAGAGTTGCAGCAAGCGGTCCACGCTGGTTT
GCCCCAGCAGGCGAAAATCCTGTTTGATGGTGGTTAACGGCGGGATATAACATGAGCTGTCTTCGGTATC
GTCGTATCCCACTACCGAGATGTCCGCACCAACGCGCAGCCCGGACTCGGTAATGGCGCGCATTGCGCCC
AGCGCCATCTGATCGTTGGCAACCAGCATCGCAGTGGGAACGATGCCCTCATTCAGCATTTGCATGGTTT
GTTGAAAACCGGACATGGCACTCCAGTCGCCTTCCCGTTCCGCTATCGGCTGAATTTGATTGCGAGTGAG
ATATTTATGCCAGCCAGCCAGACGCAGACGCGCCGAGACAGAACTTAATGGGCCCGCTAACAGCGCGATT
TGCTGGTGACCCAATGCGACCAGATGCTCCACGCCCAGTCGCGTACCGTCTTCATGGGAGAAAATAATAC
TGTTGATGGGTGTCTGGTCAGAGACATCAAGAAATAACGCCGGAACATTAGTGCAGGCAGCTTCCACAGC
AATGGCATCCTGGTCATCCAGCGGATAGTTAATGATCAGCCCACTGACGCGTTGCGCGAGAAGATTGTGC
ACCGCCGCTTTACAGGCTTCGACGCCGCTTCGTTCTACCATCGACACCACCACGCTGGCACCCAGTTGAT
CGGCGCGAGATTTAATCGCCGCGACAATTTGCGACGGCGCGTGCAGGGCCAGACTGGAGGTGGCAACGCC
AATCAGCAACGACTGTTTGCCCGCCAGTTGTTGTGCCACGCGGTTGGGAATGTAATTCAGCTCCGCCATC
GCCGCTTCCACTTTTTCCCGCGTTTTCGCAGAAACGTGGCTGGCCTGGTTCACCACGCGGGAAACGGTCT
GATAAGAGACACCGGCATACTCTGCGACATCGTATAACGTTACTGGTTTCACATTCACCACCCTGAATTG
ACTCTCTTCCGGGCGCTATCATGCCATACCGCGAAAGGTTTTGCGCCATTCGATGGTGTCCGGGATCTCG
ACGCTCTCCCTTATGCGACTCCTGCATTAGGAAGCAGCCCAGTAGTAGGTTGAGGCCGTTGAGCACCGCC
GCCGCAAGGAATGGTGCATGCAAGGAGATGGCGCCCAACAGTCCCCCGGCCACGGGGCCTGCCACCATAC
CCACGCCGAAACAAGCGCTCATGAGCCCGAAGTGGCGAGCCCGATCTTCCCCATCGGTGATGTCGGCGAT
ATAGGCGCCAGCAACCGCACCTGTGGCGCCGGTGATGCCGGCCACGATGCGTCCGGCGTAGAGGATCGAG
ATCGATCTCGATCCCGCGAAATTAATACGACTCACTATAGGGGAATTGTGAGCGGATAACAATTCCCCTC
TAGAAATAATTTTGTTTAACTTTAAGAAGGAGATATACATATG
Features (pLannotate 1.2.2; 18 found; start..end, strand, type, name):
    910..927     +  CDS            9xHis (fragment): 9xHis affinity tag
    937..986     +  CDS            SET1 (fragment): solubility-enhancement tag derived from T7 phage gene 10B
    994..1041    +  terminator     T7 terminator: transcription terminator for bacteriophage T7 RNA polymerase
   1078..1506    +  rep_origin     f1 ori (sequence partly withheld): f1 bacteriophage origin of replication; arrow indicates direction of (+) strand synthesis
   1559..1616    +  promoter       AmpR promoter (fragment): bla
   1625..2440    -  CDS            KanR: aminoglycoside phosphotransferase; aph(3')-Ia; confers resistance to kanamycin in bacteria or G418 (Geneticin®) in eukaryotes
   2562..3150    +  rep_origin     ori: high-copy-number ColE1/pMB1/pBR322/pUC origin of replication
   3336..3475    -  misc_feature   bom: basis of mobility region from pBR322
   3577..3768    -  CDS            rop: Rop protein, which maintains plasmids at low copy number; rop
   3785..4165    +  CDS            YPB1_ECOLX: Protein predicted: Swiss-Prot protein existence level 4. From Escherichia coli.
   4237..4528    -  CDS            TcR (fragment): tetracycline efflux protein; tet; confers resistance to tetracycline
   4543..4564    -  protein_bind   CAP binding site: CAP binding activates transcription in the presence of cAMP. E. coli catabolite activator protein
   4577..5659    -  CDS            lacI: lac repressor; lacI; The lac repressor binds to the lac operator to inhibit transcription in E. coli. This inhibition can be relieved by adding lactose or isopropyl-β-D-thiogalactopyranoside (IPTG).
   5660..5737    -  promoter       lacI promoter: lacI
   5745..6024    -  CDS            TcR (fragment): tetracycline efflux protein; tet; confers resistance to tetracycline
   6050..6068    +  promoter       T7 promoter: promoter for bacteriophage T7 RNA polymerase
   6069..6093    +  protein_bind   lac operator: The lac repressor binds to the lac operator to inhibit transcription in E. coli. This inhibition can be relieved by adding lactose or isopropyl-β-D-thiogalactopyranoside (IPTG). lac repressor encoded by lacI
   6108..6130    +  RBS            RBS: efficient ribosome binding site from bacteriophage T7 gene 10 (Olins and Rangwala, 1989)
