[The description below was written by a language model from this plasmid's Addgene catalogue record and pLannotate feature annotations shown in this document.]
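Description:
BcC _pET29b is a bacterial expression plasmid built on the pET29b backbone that carries a synthesized gene, codon-optimized for E. coli, encoding BcC, a cutinase from Aquabacterium fontiphilum. The 6,140 nt sequence record shows the usual pET architecture. A T7 promoter is followed directly by a lac operator and the strong ribosome binding site from phage T7 gene 10, and a T7 terminator lies downstream. The plasmid also carries lacI with its own promoter, so transcription is repressed until IPTG is added and requires a host that supplies T7 RNA polymerase. The feature table does not annotate the BcC coding region itself. It presumably occupies the unannotated span between the RBS (near the end of the circular numbering) and a short histidine-tag match just before the terminator, which is consistent with a C-terminal His tag for affinity purification. The small "SET1" fragment called between the tag and the terminator is probably a match to T7-derived backbone sequence rather than a deliberate solubility tag.

The plasmid is selected with kanamycin through an aminoglycoside phosphotransferase gene and replicates from a pBR322/ColE1-type origin accompanied by the bom site and the rop gene. The catalogue lists it as high copy, although rop normally holds copy number down. An f1 origin is also present, and the short tetracycline-resistance, AmpR promoter and CAP-site matches appear to be non-functional pBR322 remnants. The associated publication concerns screening natural enzyme diversity for enzymatic depolymerization of nylon-6, and the gene derives from a cutinase previously described for polyurethane recycling, so the construct's likely use is producing recombinant BcC for polymer-degradation assays.
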