Addgene plasmid #215403: BcC _pET29b
Purpose: Expression construct for BcC gene, codon optimized for expression in E. coli
Depositing lab: Gregg Beckham. Depositing organization: National Laboratory of the Rockies (NLR). Publication: Natural diversity screening, assay development, and characterization of nylon-6 enzymatic depolymerization. Bell EL, Rosetto G, Ingraham MA, Ramirez KJ, Lincoln C, Clarke RW, Gado JE, Lilly JL, Kucharzyk KH, Erickson E, Beckham GT. Nat Commun. 2024 Feb 9;15(1):1217. doi: 10.1038/s41467-024-45523-5. PubMed 38336849.
Backbone
  Vector backbone: pET29b
  Vector type: Bacterial Expression
Growth in bacteria
  Bacterial resistance: Kanamycin, 50 μg/mL
  Growth temperature: 37°C
  Growth strain: DH5alpha
  Copy number: High Copy
Gene/Insert
  Gene/Insert name: BcC (alt name: Cutinase from Aquabacterium fontiphilum)
  Species: Aquabacterium fontiphilum
  Cloning method: Gene Synthesis
Resource information
  A portion of this plasmid was derived from a plasmid made by: Gene from cutinase described in Borner, T., Srebny, V. & Roothans, N. Enzymatic recycling of polyurethanes by cutinases. (2022).
Terms and licenses: Academic/Nonprofit Terms; Industry Terms: Not Available to Industry
How to cite: BcC _pET29b was a gift from Gregg Beckham (Addgene plasmid # 215403 ; http://n2t.net/addgene:215403 ; RRID:Addgene_215403)
